Addgene plasmid #77933: NME2 gRNA (BRDN0001146233)
Purpose: 3rd generation lentiviral gRNA plasmid targeting human NME2
Depositing lab: John Doench & David Root. Depositing organization: Broad Institute. Publication: Optimized sgRNA design to maximize activity and minimize off-target effects of CRISPR-Cas9. Doench JG, Fusi N, Sullender M, Hegde M, Vaimberg EW, Donovan KF, Smith I, Tothova Z, Wilen C, Orchard R, Virgin HW, Listgarten J, Root DE. Nat Biotechnol. 2016 Jan 18. doi: 10.1038/nbt.3437. PubMed 26780180.
Backbone
  Vector backbone: lentiGuide-Puro
  Backbone manufacturer: Zhang Lab (Addgene plasmid # 52963)
  Vector type: Mammalian Expression, Lentiviral, CRISPR
  Selectable markers: Puromycin
Growth in bacteria
  Bacterial resistance: Ampicillin, 100 μg/mL
  Growth temperature: 37°C
  Growth strain: DH5alpha
  Copy number: High Copy
Gene/Insert
  Gene/Insert name: NME1-NME2,NME2 (alt names: NME2; NM_001018136.2)
  gRNA/shRNA sequence: AAGCCGGACGGCGTGCAGCG
  Species: H. sapiens (human)
  Entrez Gene: NME2 (a.k.a. NDK2, NDKB, NDPK B, NDPK-B, NDPKB, NM23-H2, NM23B, PUF)
  Promoter: hU6
  Cloning method: Unknown
  Sequencing primers: 5′ U6-F; 3′ pS2-R
Terms and licenses: Academic/Nonprofit Terms; Industry Terms: Not Available to Industry
Depositor comments: The gRNA was designed to target the following Genbank reference sequence(s): NM_001018136.2,NM_001018137.2,NM_001018138.1,NM_001018139.2,NM_001198682.1,NM_002512.3. Note that this plasmid does NOT contain Cas9. It should be used in conjunction with lentiCas9-Blast (Addgene #52962) or otherwise with cell lines already expressing Cas9. Browse the full kinome gRNA library at http://www.addgene.org/pooled-library/broadgpp-human-kinome/ or visit http://www.broadinstitute.org/rnai/public/ for detailed protocols and information.
How to cite: NME2 gRNA (BRDN0001146233) was a gift from John Doench & David Root (Addgene plasmid # 77933 ; http://n2t.net/addgene:77933 ; RRID:Addgene_77933)
