[The description below was written by a language model from this plasmid's Addgene catalogue record and pLannotate feature annotations shown in this document.]
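Description:
NME2 gRNA (BRDN0001146233) is a third-generation lentiviral guide RNA plasmid built on the lentiGuide-Puro backbone and designed to direct CRISPR-Cas9 cutting to the human NME2 gene, which encodes nucleoside diphosphate kinase B (also known as NM23-H2). The guide also matches the NME1-NME2 readthrough transcript. In E. coli the roughly 8.3 kb plasmid is maintained by a high-copy ColE1/pUC-type origin and selected with ampicillin through the bla gene. The backbone also carries an f1 origin, an SV40 origin and residual lac and T7/T3 promoter elements.

The lentiviral transfer cassette begins with an RSV promoter fused to a truncated HIV-1 5' LTR, which makes genomic RNA production Tat-independent. This is followed by the Ψ packaging signal with a partial gag sequence and the Rev response element, which allows Rev-dependent nuclear export. A human U6 RNA polymerase III promoter then drives the 20-nucleotide NME2-targeting spacer fused to the Streptococcus pyogenes gRNA scaffold, and a cPPT/CTS element sits downstream of it. Next, an EF-1α core promoter with its intron A expresses puromycin N-acetyltransferase so that transduced mammalian cells can be selected. A WPRE after this enhances transcript expression, and the cassette ends in a self-inactivating ΔU3 3' LTR with an SV40 polyadenylation signal beyond it.

The plasmid does not encode Cas9, so it must be used with a separate Cas9 vector or in cells that already express the nuclease. It is an individual clone associated with a human kinome gRNA library designed with optimized sgRNA rules, and it is suited to knockout of NME2 in human cells by lentiviral transduction and puromycin selection.
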