Features (pLannotate 1.2.2; 29 found; start..end, strand, type, name):
     14..80      +  CDS            small t antigen (fragment): SV40 (simian virus 40) small t antigen
    106..317     +  promoter       EF-1α core promoter: core promoter for human elongation factor EF-1α
    318..1256    +  intron         EF-1α intron A: intron upstream of the start codon of human EF-1α
   1278..1877    +  CDS            PuroR (fragment): puromycin N-acetyltransferase; pac from Streptomyces; confers resistance to puromycin
   1893..2481    +  misc_feature   WPRE: woodchuck hepatitis virus posttranscriptional regulatory element
   2532..2551    +  misc_feature   cPPT/CTS (fragment): central polypurine tract and central termination sequence of HIV-1
   2553..2786    +  LTR            3' LTR (ΔU3): self-inactivating 3' long terminal repeat (LTR) from HIV-1
   2864..2985    +  polyA_signal   SV40 poly(A) signal: SV40 polyadenylation signal
   3025..3160    +  rep_origin     SV40 ori: SV40 origin of replication
   3181..3199    -  promoter       T7 promoter: promoter for bacteriophage T7 RNA polymerase
   3207..3362    +  CDS            lacZα (fragment): LacZα fragment of β-galactosidase; lacZ fragment
   3367..3795    +  rep_origin     f1 ori (sequence partly withheld): f1 bacteriophage origin of replication; arrow indicates direction of (+) strand synthesis
   3848..3952    +  promoter       AmpR promoter: bla
   3953..4813    +  CDS            AmpR: β-lactamase; bla; confers resistance to ampicillin, carbenicillin, and related antibiotics
   4984..5572    +  rep_origin     ori: high-copy-number ColE1/pMB1/pBR322/pUC origin of replication
   5755..5847    +  CDS            lacI (fragment): lac repressor; lacI; The lac repressor binds to the lac operator to inhibit transcription in E. coli. This inhibition can be relieved by adding lactose or isopropyl-β-D-thiogalactopyranoside (IPTG).
   5860..5881    +  protein_bind   CAP binding site: CAP binding activates transcription in the presence of cAMP. E. coli catabolite activator protein
   5896..5926    +  promoter       lac promoter: promoter for the E. coli lac operon
   5934..5950    +  protein_bind   lac operator: The lac repressor binds to the lac operator to inhibit transcription in E. coli. This inhibition can be relieved by adding lactose or isopropyl-β-D-thiogalactopyranoside (IPTG). lac repressor encoded by lacI
   5995..6013    +  promoter       T3 promoter: promoter for bacteriophage T3 RNA polymerase
   6041..6267    +  promoter       RSV promoter: Rous sarcoma virus enhancer/promoter
   6268..6448    +  LTR            5' LTR (truncated): truncated 5' long terminal repeat (LTR) from HIV-1
   6495..6620    +  misc_feature   HIV-1 Ψ: packaging signal of human immunodeficiency virus type 1
   6604..6967    +  CDS            HIV-1 gag (fragment): gag protein from human immunodeficiency virus 1; gag
   7113..7346    +  misc_feature   RRE: The Rev response element (RRE) of HIV-1 allows for Rev-dependent mRNA export from the nucleus to the cytoplasm.
   7723..7749    +  CDS            Rev (fragment): human immunodeficiency virus 1 (HIV-1) Rev protein; rev; enhances nuclear export of unspliced and incompletely spliced viral mRNAs
   7753..7993    +  promoter       U6 promoter: RNA polymerase III promoter for human U6 snRNA
   8023..8098    +  misc_RNA       gRNA scaffold: guide RNA scaffold for the Streptococcus pyogenes CRISPR/Cas9 system
   8154..8271    +  misc_feature   cPPT/CTS: central polypurine tract and central termination sequence of HIV-1
>Addgene plasmid #77933 | NME2 gRNA (BRDN0001146233) | addgene full sequence | sequence record 188680 | Addgene Assembled Sequence
CCCGGGTGCAAAGATGGATAAAGTTTTAAACAGAGAGGAATCTTTGCAGCTAATGGACCTTCTAGGTCTT
GAAAGGAGTGGGAATTGGCTCCGGTGCCCGTCAGTGGGCAGAGCGCACATCGCCCACAGTCCCCGAGAAG
TTGGGGGGAGGGGTCGGCAATTGATCCGGTGCCTAGAGAAGGTGGCGCGGGGTAAACTGGGAAAGTGATG
TCGTGTACTGGCTCCGCCTTTTTCCCGAGGGTGGGGGAGAACCGTATATAAGTGCAGTAGTCGCCGTGAA
CGTTCTTTTTCGCAACGGGTTTGCCGCCAGAACACAGGTAAGTGCCGTGTGTGGTTCCCGCGGGCCTGGC
CTCTTTACGGGTTATGGCCCTTGCGTGCCTTGAATTACTTCCACCTGGCTGCAGTACGTGATTCTTGATC
CCGAGCTTCGGGTTGGAAGTGGGTGGGAGAGTTCGAGGCCTTGCGCTTAAGGAGCCCCTTCGCCTCGTGC
TTGAGTTGAGGCCTGGCCTGGGCGCTGGGGCCGCCGCGTGCGAATCTGGTGGCACCTTCGCGCCTGTCTC
GCTGCTTTCGATAAGTCTCTAGCCATTTAAAATTTTTGATGACCTGCTGCGACGCTTTTTTTCTGGCAAG
ATAGTCTTGTAAATGCGGGCCAAGATCTGCACACTGGTATTTCGGTTTTTGGGGCCGCGGGCGGCGACGG
GGCCCGTGCGTCCCAGCGCACATGTTCGGCGAGGCGGGGCCTGCGAGCGCGGCCACCGAGAATCGGACGG
GGGTAGTCTCAAGCTGGCCGGCCTGCTCTGGTGCCTGGCCTCGCGCCGCCGTGTATCGCCCCGCCCTGGG
CGGCAAGGCTGGCCCGGTCGGCACCAGTTGCGTGAGCGGAAAGATGGCCGCTTCCCGGCCCTGCTGCAGG
GAGCTCAAAATGGAGGACGCGGCGCTCGGGAGAGCGGGCGGGTGAGTCACCCACACAAAGGAAAAGGGCC
TTTCCGTCCTCAGCCGTCGCTTCATGTGACTCCACGGAGTACCGGGCGCCGTCCAGGCACCTCGATTAGT
TCTCGAGCTTTTGGAGTACGTCGTCTTTAGGTTGGGGGGAGGGGTTTTATGCGATGGAGTTTCCCCACAC
TGAGTGGGTGGAGACTGAAGTTAGGCCAGCTTGGCACTTGATGTAATTCTCCTTGGAATTTGCCCTTTTT
GAGTTTGGATCTTGGTTCATTCTCAAGCCTCAGACAGTGGTTCAAAGTTTTTTTCTTCCATTTCAGGTGT
CGTGACGTACGGCCACCATGACCGAGTACAAGCCCACGGTGCGCCTCGCCACCCGCGACGACGTCCCCAG
GGCCGTACGCACCCTCGCCGCCGCGTTCGCCGACTACCCCGCCACGCGCCACACCGTCGATCCGGACCGC
CACATCGAGCGGGTCACCGAGCTGCAAGAACTCTTCCTCACGCGCGTCGGGCTCGACATCGGCAAGGTGT
GGGTCGCGGACGACGGCGCCGCCGTGGCGGTCTGGACCACGCCGGAGAGCGTCGAAGCGGGGGCGGTGTT
CGCCGAGATCGGCCCGCGCATGGCCGAGTTGAGCGGTTCCCGGCTGGCCGCGCAGCAACAGATGGAAGGC
CTCCTGGCGCCGCACCGGCCCAAGGAGCCCGCGTGGTTCCTGGCCACCGTCGGAGTCTCGCCCGACCACC
AGGGCAAGGGTCTGGGCAGCGCCGTCGTGCTCCCCGGAGTGGAGGCGGCCGAGCGCGCCGGGGTGCCCGC
CTTCCTGGAGACCTCCGCGCCCCGCAACCTCCCCTTCTACGAGCGGCTCGGCTTCACCGTCACCGCCGAC
GTCGAGGTGCCCGAAGGACCGCGCACCTGGTGCATGACCCGCAAGCCCGGTGCCTGAACGCGTTAAGTCG
ACAATCAACCTCTGGATTACAAAATTTGTGAAAGATTGACTGGTATTCTTAACTATGTTGCTCCTTTTAC
GCTATGTGGATACGCTGCTTTAATGCCTTTGTATCATGCTATTGCTTCCCGTATGGCTTTCATTTTCTCC
TCCTTGTATAAATCCTGGTTGCTGTCTCTTTATGAGGAGTTGTGGCCCGTTGTCAGGCAACGTGGCGTGG
TGTGCACTGTGTTTGCTGACGCAACCCCCACTGGTTGGGGCATTGCCACCACCTGTCAGCTCCTTTCCGG
GACTTTCGCTTTCCCCCTCCCTATTGCCACGGCGGAACTCATCGCCGCCTGCCTTGCCCGCTGCTGGACA
GGGGCTCGGCTGTTGGGCACTGACAATTCCGTGGTGTTGTCGGGGAAATCATCGTCCTTTCCTTGGCTGC
TCGCCTGTGTTGCCACCTGGATTCTGCGCGGGACGTCCTTCTGCTACGTCCCTTCGGCCCTCAATCCAGC
GGACCTTCCTTCCCGCGGCCTGCTGCCGGCTCTGCGGCCTCTTCCGCGTCTTCGCCTTCGCCCTCAGACG
AGTCGGATCTCCCTTTGGGCCGCCTCCCCGCGTCGACTTTAAGACCAATGACTTACAAGGCAGCTGTAGA
TCTTAGCCACTTTTTAAAAGAAAAGGGGGGACTGGAAGGGCTAATTCACTCCCAACGAAGACAAGATCTG
CTTTTTGCTTGTACTGGGTCTCTCTGGTTAGACCAGATCTGAGCCTGGGAGCTCTCTGGCTAACTAGGGA
ACCCACTGCTTAAGCCTCAATAAAGCTTGCCTTGAGTGCTTCAAGTAGTGTGTGCCCGTCTGTTGTGTGA
CTCTGGTAACTAGAGATCCCTCAGACCCTTTTAGTCAGTGTGGAAAATCTCTAGCAGTACGTATAGTAGT
TCATGTCATCTTATTATTCAGTATTTATAACTTGCAAAGAAATGAATATCAGAGAGTGAGAGGAACTTGT
TTATTGCAGCTTATAATGGTTACAAATAAAGCAATAGCATCACAAATTTCACAAATAAAGCATTTTTTTC
ACTGCATTCTAGTTGTGGTTTGTCCAAACTCATCAATGTATCTTATCATGTCTGGCTCTAGCTATCCCGC
CCCTAACTCCGCCCATCCCGCCCCTAACTCCGCCCAGTTCCGCCCATTCTCCGCCCCATGGCTGACTAAT
TTTTTTTATTTATGCAGAGGCCGAGGCCGCCTCGGCCTCTGAGCTATTCCAGAAGTAGTGAGGAGGCTTT
TTTGGAGGCCTAGGGACGTACCCAATTCGCCCTATAGTGAGTCGTATTACGCGCGCTCACTGGCCGTCGT
TTTACAACGTCGTGACTGGGAAAACCCTGGCGTTACCCAACTTAATCGCCTTGCAGCACATCCCCCTTTC
GCCAGCTGGCGTAATAGCGAAGAGGCCCGCACCGATCGCCCTTCCCAACAGTTGCGCAGCCTGAATGGCG
AATGGG
[124 nt withheld, positions 3367-3490]
C
[91 nt withheld, positions 3492-3582]
A
[49 nt withheld, positions 3584-3632]
CCTTTGACGTTGGAGTCCACGTTCTTT
[37 nt withheld, positions 3660-3696]
ACCCTATCTCGGTCTATTCTTTTGATTTATAAGGGATTTTGCCGATTTCGGCCTATTGGTTAAAAAATGA
GCTGATTTAACAAAAATTTAACGCGAATTTTAACAAAATATTAACGCTTACAATTTAGGTGGCACTTTTC
GGGGAAATGTGCGCGGAACCCCTATTTGTTTATTTTTCTAAATACATTCAAATATGTATCCGCTCATGAG
ACAATAACCCTGATAAATGCTTCAATAATATTGAAAAAGGAAGAGTATGAGTATTCAACATTTCCGTGTC
GCCCTTATTCCCTTTTTTGCGGCATTTTGCCTTCCTGTTTTTGCTCACCCAGAAACGCTGGTGAAAGTAA
AAGATGCTGAAGATCAGTTGGGTGCACGAGTGGGTTACATCGAACTGGATCTCAACAGCGGTAAGATCCT
TGAGAGTTTTCGCCCCGAAGAACGTTTTCCAATGATGAGCACTTTTAAAGTTCTGCTATGTGGCGCGGTA
TTATCCCGTATTGACGCCGGGCAAGAGCAACTCGGTCGCCGCATACACTATTCTCAGAATGACTTGGTTG
AGTACTCACCAGTCACAGAAAAGCATCTTACGGATGGCATGACAGTAAGAGAATTATGCAGTGCTGCCAT
AACCATGAGTGATAACACTGCGGCCAACTTACTTCTGACAACGATCGGAGGACCGAAGGAGCTAACCGCT
TTTTTGCACAACATGGGGGATCATGTAACTCGCCTTGATCGTTGGGAACCGGAGCTGAATGAAGCCATAC
CAAACGACGAGCGTGACACCACGATGCCTGTAGCAATGGCAACAACGTTGCGCAAACTATTAACTGGCGA
ACTACTTACTCTAGCTTCCCGGCAACAATTAATAGACTGGATGGAGGCGGATAAAGTTGCAGGACCACTT
CTGCGCTCGGCCCTTCCGGCTGGCTGGTTTATTGCTGATAAATCTGGAGCCGGTGAGCGTGGGTCTCGCG
GTATCATTGCAGCACTGGGGCCAGATGGTAAGCCCTCCCGTATCGTAGTTATCTACACGACGGGGAGTCA
GGCAACTATGGATGAACGAAATAGACAGATCGCTGAGATAGGTGCCTCACTGATTAAGCATTGGTAACTG
TCAGACCAAGTTTACTCATATATACTTTAGATTGATTTAAAACTTCATTTTTAATTTAAAAGGATCTAGG
TGAAGATCCTTTTTGATAATCTCATGACCAAAATCCCTTAACGTGAGTTTTCGTTCCACTGAGCGTCAGA
CCCCGTAGAAAAGATCAAAGGATCTTCTTGAGATCCTTTTTTTCTGCGCGTAATCTGCTGCTTGCAAACA
AAAAAACCACCGCTACCAGCGGTGGTTTGTTTGCCGGATCAAGAGCTACCAACTCTTTTTCCGAAGGTAA
CTGGCTTCAGCAGAGCGCAGATACCAAATACTGTTCTTCTAGTGTAGCCGTAGTTAGGCCACCACTTCAA
GAACTCTGTAGCACCGCCTACATACCTCGCTCTGCTAATCCTGTTACCAGTGGCTGCTGCCAGTGGCGAT
AAGTCGTGTCTTACCGGGTTGGACTCAAGACGATAGTTACCGGATAAGGCGCAGCGGTCGGGCTGAACGG
GGGGTTCGTGCACACAGCCCAGCTTGGAGCGAACGACCTACACCGAACTGAGATACCTACAGCGTGAGCT
ATGAGAAAGCGCCACGCTTCCCGAAGGGAGAAAGGCGGACAGGTATCCGGTAAGCGGCAGGGTCGGAACA
GGAGAGCGCACGAGGGAGCTTCCAGGGGGAAACGCCTGGTATCTTTATAGTCCTGTCGGGTTTCGCCACC
TCTGACTTGAGCGTCGATTTTTGTGATGCTCGTCAGGGGGGCGGAGCCTATGGAAAAACGCCAGCAACGC
GGCCTTTTTACGGTTCCTGGCCTTTTGCTGGCCTTTTGCTCACATGTTCTTTCCTGCGTTATCCCCTGAT
TCTGTGGATAACCGTATTACCGCCTTTGAGTGAGCTGATACCGCTCGCCGCAGCCGAACGACCGAGCGCA
GCGAGTCAGTGAGCGAGGAAGCGGAAGAGCGCCCAATACGCAAACCGCCTCTCCCCGCGCGTTGGCCGAT
TCATTAATGCAGCTGGCACGACAGGTTTCCCGACTGGAAAGCGGGCAGTGAGCGCAACGCAATTAATGTG
AGTTAGCTCACTCATTAGGCACCCCAGGCTTTACACTTTATGCTTCCGGCTCGTATGTTGTGTGGAATTG
TGAGCGGATAACAATTTCACACAGGAAACAGCTATGACCATGATTACGCCAAGCGCGCAATTAACCCTCA
CTAAAGGGAACAAAAGCTGGAGCTGCAAGCTTAATGTAGTCTTATGCAATACTCTTGTAGTCTTGCAACA
TGGTAACGATGAGTTAGCAACATGCCTTACAAGGAGAGAAAAAGCACCGTGCATGCCGATTGGTGGAAGT
AAGGTGGTACGATCGTGCCTTATTAGGAAGGCAACAGACGGGTCTGACATGGATTGGACGAACCACTGAA
TTGCCGCATTGCAGAGATATTGTATTTAAGTGCCTAGCTCGATACATAAACGGGTCTCTCTGGTTAGACC
AGATCTGAGCCTGGGAGCTCTCTGGCTAACTAGGGAACCCACTGCTTAAGCCTCAATAAAGCTTGCCTTG
AGTGCTTCAAGTAGTGTGTGCCCGTCTGTTGTGTGACTCTGGTAACTAGAGATCCCTCAGACCCTTTTAG
TCAGTGTGGAAAATCTCTAGCAGTGGCGCCCGAACAGGGACTTGAAAGCGAAAGGGAAACCAGAGGAGCT
CTCTCGACGCAGGACTCGGCTTGCTGAAGCGCGCACGGCAAGAGGCGAGGGGCGGCGACTGGTGAGTACG
CCAAAAATTTTGACTAGCGGAGGCTAGAAGGAGAGAGATGGGTGCGAGAGCGTCAGTATTAAGCGGGGGA
GAATTAGATCGCGATGGGAAAAAATTCGGTTAAGGCCAGGGGGAAAGAAAAAATATAAATTAAAACATAT
AGTATGGGCAAGCAGGGAGCTAGAACGATTCGCAGTTAATCCTGGCCTGTTAGAAACATCAGAAGGCTGT
AGACAAATACTGGGACAGCTACAACCATCCCTTCAGACAGGATCAGAAGAACTTAGATCATTATATAATA
CAGTAGCAACCCTCTATTGTGTGCATCAAAGGATAGAGATAAAAGACACCAAGGAAGCTTTAGACAAGAT
AGAGGAAGAGCAAAACAAAAGTAAGACCACCGCACAGCAAGCGGCCGCTGATCTTCAGACCTGGAGGAGG
AGATATGAGGGACAATTGGAGAAGTGAATTATATAAATATAAAGTAGTAAAAATTGAACCATTAGGAGTA
GCACCCACCAAGGCAAAGAGAAGAGTGGTGCAGAGAGAAAAAAGAGCAGTGGGAATAGGAGCTTTGTTCC
TTGGGTTCTTGGGAGCAGCAGGAAGCACTATGGGCGCAGCGTCAATGACGCTGACGGTACAGGCCAGACA
ATTATTGTCTGGTATAGTGCAGCAGCAGAACAATTTGCTGAGGGCTATTGAGGCGCAACAGCATCTGTTG
CAACTCACAGTCTGGGGCATCAAGCAGCTCCAGGCAAGAATCCTGGCTGTGGAAAGATACCTAAAGGATC
AACAGCTCCTGGGGATTTGGGGTTGCTCTGGAAAACTCATTTGCACCACTGCTGTGCCTTGGAATGCTAG
TTGGAGTAATAAATCTCTGGAACAGATTTGGAATCACACGACCTGGATGGAGTGGGACAGAGAAATTAAC
AATTACACAAGCTTAATACACTCCTTAATTGAAGAATCGCAAAACCAGCAAGAAAAGAATGAACAAGAAT
TATTGGAATTAGATAAATGGGCAAGTTTGTGGAATTGGTTTAACATAACAAATTGGCTGTGGTATATAAA
ATTATTCATAATGATAGTAGGAGGCTTGGTAGGTTTAAGAATAGTTTTTGCTGTACTTTCTATAGTGAAT
AGAGTTAGGCAGGGATATTCACCATTATCGTTTCAGACCCACCTCCCAACCCCGAGGGGACCCAGAGAGG
GCCTATTTCCCATGATTCCTTCATATTTGCATATACGATACAAGGCTGTTAGAGAGATAATTAGAATTAA
TTTGACTGTAAACACAAAGATATTAGTACAAAATACGTGACGTAGAAAGTAATAATTTCTTGGGTAGTTT
GCAGTTTTAAAATTATGTTTTAAAATGGACTATCATATGCTTACCGTAACTTGAAAGTATTTCGATTTCT
TGGCTTTATATATCTTGTGGAAAGGACGAAACACCGAAGCCGGACGGCGTGCAGCGGTTTTAGAGCTAGA
AATAGCAAGTTAAAATAAGGCTAGTCCGTTATCAACTTGAAAAAGTGGCACCGAGTCGGTGCTTTTTTAA
GCTTGGCGTAACTAGATCTTGAGACAAATGGCAGTATTCATCCACAATTTTAAAAGAAAAGGGGGGATTG
GGGGGTACAGTGCAGGGGAAAGAATAGTAGACATAATAGCAACAGACATACAAACTAAAGAATTACAAAA
ACAAATTACAAAAATTCAAAATTTTCGGGTTTATTACAGGGACAGCAGAGATCCACTTTGGCGCCGGCTC
GAGGGGG
