>Addgene plasmid #77933 | NME2 gRNA (BRDN0001146233) | depositor partial sequence | sequence record 145393 | Target Sequence
AAGCCGGACGGCGTGCAGCG
