>Addgene plasmid #77933 | NME2 gRNA (BRDN0001146233) | addgene partial sequence | sequence record 188679 | hU6-F
TACAAAATACGTGACGTAGAAAGTAATAATTTCTTGGGTAGTTTGCAGTTTTAAAATTATGTTTTAAAAT
GGACTATCATATGCTTACCGTAACTTGAAAGTATTTCGATTTCTTGGCTTTATATATCTTGTGGAAAGGA
CGAAACACCGAAGCCGGACGGCGTGCAGCGGTTTTAGAGCTAGAAATAGCAAGTTAAAATAAGGCTAGTC
CGTTATCAACTTGAAAAAGTGGCACCGAGTCGGTGCTTTTTTAAGCTTGGCGTAACTAGATCTTGAGACA
AATGGCAGTATTCATCCACAATTTTAAAAGAAAAGGGGGGATTGGGGGGTACAGTGCAGGGGAAAGAATA
GTAGACATAATAGCAACAGACATACAAACTAAAGAATTACAAAAACAAATTACAAAAATTCAAAATTTTC
GGGTTTATTACAGGGACAGCAGAGATCCACTTTGGCGCCGGCTCGAGGGGGCCCGGGTGCAAAGATGGAT
AAAGTTTTAAACAGAGAGGAATCTTTGCAGCTAATGGACCTTCTAGGTCTTGAAAGGAGTGGGAATTGGC
TCCGGTGCCC
